>Addgene plasmid | LYS-Leu2 Sequencing Result | analyzer sequence | sequence record 431068
CAGTGTGAGCACCACTGACGAGCAGATTTCCGTCGCATGCTCAGCTGAGACCTATAAACGCAGAAAGGCC
CACCCGAAGGTGAGCCAGTGTGACTCTAGTAGAGAGCGTTCACCGACAAACAACAGATAAAACGAAAGGC
CCAGTCTTTCGACTGAGCCTTTCGTTTTATTTGATGCCTGGTCATTTGTACAGTTCATCCATACCATGCG
TGATGCCCGCTGCGGTTACGAACTCCAGCAGAACCATATGATCGCGTTTCTCGTTCGGATCTTTAGACAG
AACGCTTTGCGTGCTCAGATAGTGATTGTCTGGCAGCAGAACAGGACCATCACCGATTGGAGTGTTTTGC
TGGTAGTGATCAGCCAGCTGCACGCTGCCATCCTCCACGTTGTGGCGAATTTTAAAATTCGCTTTAATGC
CATTTTTTTGTTTATCGGCGGTGATGTAAACATTGTGGCTGTTAAAATTGTATTCCAGCTTATGGCCCAG
GATATTGCCGTCCTCTTTAAAGTCAATGCCTTTCAGCTCAATGCGGTTTACCAGGGTATCGCCTTCAAAT
TTCACTTCCGCACGCGTTTTGTACGTGCCGTCATCCTTAAAGGAAATCGTGCGTTCCTGCACATAGCCTT
CCGGCATGGCGGACTTGAAGAAGTCATGCTGCTTCATATGGTCCGGATAACGAGCAAAGCACTGAACACC
ATAAGTCAGCGTCGTTACCAGAGTCGGCCAAGGAACCGGCAGTTTACCAGTAGTACAGATGAACTTCAGC
GTCAGTTTACCATTAGTTGCGTCACCTTCACCCTCGCCACGCACGGAAAACTTATGACCGTTGACATCAC
CATCCAGTTCCACCAGAATAGGGACGACACCAGTGAACAGCTCTTCGCCTTTACGCATCTAGTATTTCTC
CTCTTTCTCTAGTAGCTAAGATCCGAACCTGCCGTTTCTTGAGTTGCCGCGATGTTAAGAAAACATTCAT
AAATTAAATGTGAATTGCCGCACACATTATTAAATAAGATTTACAAAATGTTCAAAATGACGCATGAAAT
CACGTTTCACTTTCGGTCTCACGTTCGTCTGCAATTATCGGCCAGTTCAGTGAGATGGTATTGCGACGAA
TTGCCACGTTGTCGCAGTGTCTGTACTGTGGGTTAATGTCTGTGATCGCCGTCGTGAGTTCGTGTCATCC
GCGCATGATTCAGATGGTCCTGGAGATCGTTGCTTGTACCGGCTGTTTGTGGCTCTACCATCTAGATGCG
AATTCAGGGAGCAGTCAAATATTGAGTAAATTGGTCCGCAACAATGGTTACTCTTTCATTCGAATACAGT
AAGCTGTTATAAATTAAGTTCAAAACATGCGCATTATTACTGGTATCCAAATTCAAAGCAAAGTCCACTA
AATGATGCTTGAACTCGTCTAATTTGAAATCTTGGTTTTCCAAAAAGGCCAAACGGAACAACTGAGGGGT
CCTTTCCAGATCTTGGCAACTTTGAATTTTTTCAGCTAGCTCGTCAAAGGAAAAATTGGCCTCAATAGAA
TTGAGCTTGTTCAACTCATTGTTAATTGTAGAATACAGCTCATTAAATGACCACGTTGGTTGAATATTGA
ATCTTAAGATTTTGTTATTCGCAATATAAAGAACAATATCATCGTCACCGGTTACTCTATATATCAATGC
AGCCCATACACTCAAAGCGACAGCGTATTTGTTAGAAAAACTATCATGAGGCACATCGAGCTGAGGTAGC
TGTAACGAATATGTAGCTTGTTTCGTATAAGGTTCTTGTTGTGGGCGTAAAAAGTCATGTGGTAACACTG
AAAGAGTTGGATTATCCAACTTCTCTATCCAGACCTTTTCGTTAGTCATATTGGCGGTAATACGGTTATC
CACAGAATCAGGGGATAACGCAGGAAAGAACATGTGAGCAAAAGGCCAGCAAAAGGCCAGGAACCGTAAA
AAGGCCGCGTTGCTGGCGTTTTTCCATAGGCTCCGCCCCCCTGACGAGCATCACAAAAATCGACGCTCAA
GTCAGAGGTGGCGAAACCCGACAGGACTATAAAGATACCAGGCGTTTCCCCCTGGAAGCTCCCTCGTGCG
CTCTCCTGTTCCGACCCTGCCGCTTACCGGATACCTGTCCGCCTTTCTCCCTTCGGGAAGCGTGGCGCTT
TCTCATAGCTCACGCTGTAGGTATCTCAGTTCGGTGTAGGTCGTTCGCTCCAAGCTGGGCTGTGTGCACG
AACCCCCCGTTCAGCCCGACCGCTGCGCCTTATCCGGTAACTATCGTCTTGAGTCCAACCCGGTAAGACA
CGACTTATCGCCACTGGCAGCAGCCACTGGTAACAGGATTAGCAGAGCGAGGTATGTAGGCGGTGCTACA
GAGTTCTTGAAGTGGTGGCCTAACTACGGCTACACTAGAAGAACAGTATTTGGTATCTGCGCTCTGCTGA
AGCCAGTTACCTTCGGAAAAAGAGTTGGTAGCTCTTGATCCGGCAAACAAACCACCGCTGGTAGCGGTGG
TTTTTTTGTTTGCAAGCAGCAGATTACGCGCAGAAAAAAAGGATCTCAAGAAGATCCTTTGATCTTTTCT
ACGGGGTCTGACGCTCAGTGGAACGAAAACTCACGTTAAGGGATTTTGGTCATGACTGATCCTTCAACTC
AGCAAAAGTTCGATTTATTCAACAAAGCCACGTTGTGTCTCAAAATCTCTGATGTTACATTGCACAAGAT
AAAAATATATCATCATGAACAATAAAACTGTCTGCTTACATAAACAGTAATACAAGGGGTGTTATGAGCC
ATATTCAACGGGAAACGTCTTGCTCCAGGCCGCGATTAAATTCCAACATGGATGCTGATTTATATGGGTA
TAAATGGGCTCGCGATAATGTCGGGCAATCAGGTGCGACAATCTATCGATTGTATGGGAAGCCCGATGCG
CCAGAGTTGTTTCTGAAACATGGCAAAGGTAGCGTTGCCAATGATGTTACAGATGAGATGGTCAGACTAA
ACTGGCTGACGGAATTTATGCCTCTTCCGACCATCAAGCATTTTATCCGTACTCCTGATGATGCATGGTT
ACTCACCACTGCGATCCCCGGGAAAACAGCATTCCAGGTATTAGAAGAATATCCTGATTCAGGTGAAAAT
ATTGTTGATGCGCTGGCAGTGTTCCTGCGCCGGTTGCATTCGATTCCTGTTTGTAATTGTCCTTTTAACA
GCGATCGCGTATTTCGCCTCGCTCAGGCGCAATCACGAATGAATAACGGTTTGGTTGATGCGAGTGATTT
TGATGACGAGCGTAATGGCTGGCCTGTTGAACAAGTCTGGAAAGAAATGCATAAGCTTTTGCCATTCTCA
CCGGATTCAGTCGTCACTCATGGTGATTTCTCACTTGATAACCTTATTTTTGACGAGGGGAAATTAATAG
GTTGTATTGATGTTGGACGAGTCGGAATCGCAGACCGATACCAGGATCTTGCCATCCTATGGAACTGCCT
CGGTGAGTTTTCTCCTTCATTACAGAAACGGCTTTTTCAAAAATATGGTATTGATAATCCTGATATGAAT
AAATTGCAGTTTCATTTGATGCTCGATGAGTTTTTCTAATCAGAATTGGTTAATTGGTTGTAACACGCGG
CCGCTCGGTTAAGCTGCTGCGGAGCTTCCACGAGCACCAGCACCTGAAGCAACTAGACTTATTTGCGCTT
GAGTTAGTTCTATACTTGGCAGTGGAAGTTTGTCATTATGAGTTGGTGGAGGTAAAAATCCAACCTTGTT
TAAAAATGCAATATATATACCAACCTCTTCTGGAGTAACACCTATTCCATTAGACCAATCAACACCTGTC
CATGCGGTGTCTTTCTTTAAAGATGCCACGGCGTTCCTATCGTCTAGTTCCGGAGCTTTGGTACTTTCAG
GTAAGTTGTCTAAGACCATGTGTAGCAAAGGATACAACGCATTTTCTTCATTCCTGTCAATAACAGACGC
CTCCAATGATTTCTTCCATTTAGAATAGCTTTCGATTTCGACATCGTAACCATAATCGTGTAAAGTATAC
AAGTAGTCTTTGAATAATATTCTTGGGTGACCCGTTACTTGAGCAACGGCCAATTCATTTTCTTTGGGAG
GATTCAAAGACGTAGCAACAACAACACGAGCAACATGATCTACTGGAACCATATTCACGGAATTTTCGAT
ATCTGGAATCTTACCTAATTGGACTGAACCTTTCAAAAATCTCAATAAGAAATCATCTGTGTTTGAAGAA
CCATTGGCAGAGGCACCACTCCTGCCTATTTAACGCCAACGTTGCGAGATATACACTCGAAATGTGTGAT
GTAGATGTAAACAGACGGCTATATGAATGCCACTAGCCGGTTATTTTACTCCTAGTTAATACATATTTCC
TAGAATTTTTTACGTGCATAAGAGTAGAATAGTCTAAAGAGAAGGGTCCTCCAGGTTAAGCAAGGATTTT
CTTAACTTCTTCGGCGACAGCATCACCGACTTCGGTGGTACTGTTGGAACCACCTAAATCACCAGTTCTG
ATACCTGCATCCAAAACCTTTTTAACTGCATCTTCAATGGCCTTACCTTCTTCAGGCAAGTTCAATGACA
ATTTCAACATCATTGCAGCAGACAAGATAGTGGCGATAGGGTTGACCTTATTCTTTGGCAAATCTGGAGC
AGAACCGTGGCATGGTTCGTACAAACCAAATGCGGTGTTCTTGTCTGGCAAAGAGGCCAAGGACGCAGAT
GGCAACAAACCCAAGGAACCTGGGATAACGGAGGCTTCATCGGAGATGATATCACCAAACATGTTGCTGG
TGATTATAATACCATTTAGGTGGGTTGGGTTCTTAACTAGGATCATGGCGGCAGAATCAATCAATTGATG
TTGAACCTTCAATGTAGGAAATTCGTTCTTGATGGTTTCCTCCACAGTTTTTCTCCATAATCTTGAAGAG
GCCAAAACATTAGCTTTATCCAAGGACCAAATAGGCAATGGTGGCTCATGTTGTAGGGCCATGAAAGCGG
CCATTCTTGTGATTCTTTGCACTTCTGGAACGGTGTATTGTTCACTATCCCAAGCGACACCATCACCATC
GTCCTCCTTTCTCTTACCAAAGTAAATACCTCCCACTAATTCTCTGACAACAACGAAGTCAGTACCTTTA
GCAAATTGTGGCTTGATTGGAGATAAGTCTAAAAGAGAGTCGGATGCAAAGTTACATGGTCTTAAGTTGG
CGTACAATTGAAGTTCTTTACGGATTTTTAGTAAACCTTGTTCAGGTCTAACACTACCGGTTCCCCATTT
AGGACCACCCACAGCACCTAACAAAACGGCATCAGCCTTCTTGGAGGCTTCCAGCGCCTCATCTGGAAGT
GGAACACCTGTAGCATCGATAGCAGCACCACCAATTAAATGATTTTCGAAATCGAACTTGACATTGGAAC
GAACATCAGAAATAGCTTTAAGAACCTTAATGGCTTCGGCTGTGATTTCTTGACCAACGTGGTCACCTGG
CAAAACGACGATCTTCTTAGGGGCAGACATTAGAATGGTATATCCTTGAAATATATATATATATATTGCT
GAAATGTAAAAGGTAAGAAAAGTTAGAAAGTAAGACGATTGCTAACCACCTATTGGAAAAAACAATAGGT
CCTTAAATAATATTGTCAACTTCAAGTATTGTGATGCAAGCATTTAGTCATGAACGCTTCTCTATTCTAT
ATGAAAAGCCGGTTCCGGCGCTCTCACCTTTCCTTTTTCTCCCAATTTTTCAGTTGAAAAAGGTATATGC
GTCAGGCGACCTCTGAAATTAACAAAAAATTTCCAGTCATCGAATTTGATTCTGTGCGATAGCGCCCCTG
TGTGTTCTCGTTATGTTGAGGAAAAAAATAATGGTTGCTAAGAGATTCGAACTCTTGCATCTTACGATAC
CTGAGTATTCCCACAGTTAACTGCGGTCAAGATATTTCTTGAATCAGGCGCCTTAGACCGCTCGGCCAAA
CAACCAATTACTTGTTGAGAAATAGAGTATAATTATCCTATAAATATAACGTTTTTGAACACACATGAAC
AAGGAAGTACAGGACAATTGATTTTGAAGAGAATGTGGATTTTGATGTAATTGTTGGGATTCCATTTTTA
ATAAGGCAATAATATTAGGTATGTAGATATACTAGAAGTTCTCCTCGATGTACTGCAGTGCACTAGTTGG
ACTGTTGTGATATGCCATATATGCAGTGGTGTTCGCCGGCGCTGGTTCCGGCTGTCTTGCTTAGTTGTGA
GTCGCCAGGCAGTCATCGGTATGATCTGTACATGATTCGT
Features (pLannotate 1.2.2; 10 found; start..end, strand, type, name):
     59..86      -  terminator     T7Te terminator: phage T7 early transcription terminator
    102..173     -  terminator     rrnB T1 terminator: transcription terminator T1 from the E. coli rrnB gene
    185..898     -  CDS            superfolder GFP: GFP variant that folds robustly even when fused to poorly folded proteins (Pédelacq et al., 2006)
   1270..1869    -  CDS            LYS2 (fragment): alpha-aminoadipate reductase, required for lysine biosynthesis; S. cerevisiae LYS2; yeast auxotrophic marker
   1981..2569    -  rep_origin     ori: high-copy-number ColE1/pMB1/pBR322/pUC origin of replication
   2794..3609    +  CDS            KanR: aminoglycoside phosphotransferase; aph(3')-Ia; confers resistance to kanamycin in bacteria or G418 (Geneticin®) in eukaryotes
   3649..4287    -  CDS            LYS2 (fragment): alpha-aminoadipate reductase, required for lysine biosynthesis; S. cerevisiae LYS2; yeast auxotrophic marker
   4469..5560    -  CDS            LEU2: LEU3_YEAST - Experimental evidence at protein level: Swiss-Prot protein existence level 1. Catalyzes the oxidation of 3-carboxy-2-hydroxy-4- methylpentanoate (3-isopropylmalate) to 3-carboxy-4-methyl-2- oxopentanoate. The product decarboxylates to 4-methyl-2 oxopentanoate. From Saccharomyces cerevisiae (strain ATCC 204508 / S288c) (Baker's yeast).
   5561..5968    -  promoter       LEU2 promoter: S. cerevisiae LEU2
   6108..6185    -  CDS            YO192_YEAST (fragment): Experimental evidence at protein level: Swiss-Prot protein existence level 1. From Saccharomyces cerevisiae (strain ATCC 204508 / S288c) (Baker's yeast).
